Addgene plasmid #189755: pDRESS_mTurquoise2_spatial-linker-P2A_mScarlet-I3
Purpose: Produces an mTurquoise-antiFRET-mScarlet-I3 fusion protein in bacteria and in mamallian cells it produces 1:1 unfused mTurquoise2 and mScarlet-I3 FPs for ratiometric analysis
Depositing lab: Dorus Gadella. Publication: mScarlet3: a brilliant and fast-maturing red fluorescent protein. Gadella TWJ Jr, van Weeren L, Stouthamer J, Hink MA, Wolters AHG, Giepmans BNG, Aumonier S, Dupuy J, Royant A. Nat Methods. 2023 Apr;20(4):541-545. doi: 10.1038/s41592-023-01809-y. Epub 2023 Mar 27. PubMed 36973546.
Backbone
  Vector backbone: pTriEx-3
  Vector type: Mammalian Expression, Bacterial Expression
Growth in bacteria
  Bacterial resistance: Kanamycin, 50 μg/mL
  Growth temperature: 37°C
  Growth strain: DH5alpha
  Copy number: High Copy
Gene/Insert
  Gene/Insert name: mTurquoise2_spatial-linker-P2A_mScarlet-I3
  Species: Synthetic
  Promoter: CMV & Rha
  Tag / fusion protein: 6xHis (N terminal on insert)
  Cloning method: Restriction Enzyme; 5′ cloning site unknown (unknown if destroyed)
Terms and licenses: Academic/Nonprofit Terms; Industry Terms: Not Available to Industry
How to cite: pDRESS_mTurquoise2_spatial-linker-P2A_mScarlet-I3 was a gift from Dorus Gadella (Addgene plasmid # 189755 ; http://n2t.net/addgene:189755 ; RRID:Addgene_189755)
