[The description below was written by a language model from this plasmid's Addgene catalogue record and pLannotate feature annotations shown in this document.]
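Description:
pDRESS_mTurquoise2_spatial-linker-P2A_mScarlet-I3 is a 6.6 kb dual-host expression plasmid built on the pTriEx-3 backbone, designed to express the same open reading frame in both E. coli and mammalian cells. It is maintained in bacteria through a high-copy ColE1/pUC-type origin and selected with kanamycin via an aph(3')-Ia gene driven by a fragment of the bla promoter. Remnants of the pTriEx lineage are still present, including baculovirus lef2, ORF603 and polyhedrin sequences that originally served as recombination arms for insect-virus construction, a loxP site and a T7 terminator. The record does not describe any use for them here.

The expression cassette places two promoters in series upstream of the insert. A CMV enhancer/promoter with a chimeric β-actin/β-globin intron fragment drives transcription in mammalian cells. The L-rhamnose-inducible, glucose-repressed rhaB promoter drives it in bacteria. A rabbit β-globin polyadenylation signal terminates the mammalian transcript.

The synthetic insert carries an N-terminal 6xHis tag and a thrombin cleavage site, followed by the cyan protein mTurquoise2, a spatial linker containing a P2A sequence, and the red protein mScarlet-I3. The automated annotation labels this last part as a related mScarlet-I derivative. Because 2A ribosome skipping does not occur in bacteria, E. coli makes a single fusion protein in which, per the stated purpose, the linker acts as an anti-FRET spacer between the two fluorophores. In mammalian cells the P2A separates them, giving unfused mTurquoise2 and mScarlet-I3 in a 1:1 ratio. The cyan signal thus serves as an internal reference for ratiometric analysis of the red fluorescent protein variant.
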