Features (pLannotate 1.2.2; 20 found; start..end, strand, type, name):
     25..149     +  CDS            lef2: baculovirus late expression factor 2
    187..792     +  CDS            ORF603: baculovirus ORF603 protein
    864..1223    +  enhancer       CMV enhancer (fragment): human cytomegalovirus immediate early enhancer
   1225..1424    +  promoter       CMV promoter: human cytomegalovirus (CMV) immediate early promoter
   1576..1706    +  intron         chimeric intron (fragment): chimera between introns from chicken β-actin and rabbit β-globin
   1775..1893    +  promoter       rhaB promoter: promoter of the E. coli rhaBAD operon, conferring tight induction with L-rhamnose and repression with D-glucose in the presence of RhaR and RhaS (Giacalone et al., 2006)
   1995..2012    +  CDS            thrombin site: thrombin recognition and cleavage site
   2037..2753    +  CDS            mTurquoise2: mTurquoise2 is a basic (constitutively fluorescent) cyan fluorescent protein published in 2012, derived from Aequorea victoria. It is reported to be a rapidly-maturing monomer with very low acid sensitivity.
   2955..3625    +  CDS            mScarlet-2I (fragment): mScarlet-I derivative in which the N- and C-termini have been modified to reduce cytotoxicity (Valbuena et al., 2020) preserves the original mammalian codon optimization
   3662..3730    +  CDS            HBB (fragment): HBB_PONPY - Experimental evidence at transcript level: Swiss-Prot protein existence level 2. Involved in oxygen transport from the lung to the various peripheral tissues. From Pongo pygmaeus (Bornean orangutan).
   3805..3860    +  polyA_signal   β-globin poly(A) signal: rabbit β-globin polyadenylation signal (Gil and Proudfoot, 1987)
   3948..3995    +  terminator     T7 terminator: transcription terminator for bacteriophage T7 RNA polymerase
   4009..4092    +  CDS            PH (fragment): PYHD_NPVAC - Also known as P29, POLH. Experimental evidence at protein level: Swiss-Prot protein existence level 1. Major component of the virus occlusion bodies which are large proteinaceous structures termed polyhedra. These structures serve as the protective package for the virus particles outside the infected host and allow natural transmission of virus between insect hosts, assisting persistence in the environment. Forms the paracrystalline lattice of polyhedra and interacts with enveloped virions as well as other accessory molecules and structures to form a mature viral occlusion body. F
   4096..4468    +  3'UTR          polyhedrin 3' UTR: 3' UTR from the Autographa californica nucleopolyhedrovirus polyhedrin gene (Suzuki et al., 2006)
   4722..4755    +  protein_bind   loxP: Cre-mediated recombination occurs in the 8-bp core sequence (GCATACAT). Cre recombinase
   4923..5510    -  rep_origin     ori: high-copy-number ColE1/pMB1/pBR322/pUC origin of replication
   5523..6338    -  CDS            KanR: aminoglycoside phosphotransferase; aph(3')-Ia; confers resistance to kanamycin in bacteria or G418 (Geneticin®) in eukaryotes
   6339..6390    -  promoter       AmpR promoter (fragment): bla
   6404..6439    +  CDS            lef2 (fragment): baculovirus late expression factor 2
   6439..6555    +  CDS            LEF-2 (fragment): LEF2_NPVAC - Experimental evidence at protein level: Swiss-Prot protein existence level 1. Plays an essential role in viral DNA replication. Does not seem to participate in the initiation step but is rather important for the amplification of DNA. Also required for expression from the vp39 and polh promoters. From Autographa californica nuclear polyhedrosis virus (AcMNPV).
>Addgene plasmid #189755 | pDRESS_mTurquoise2_spatial-linker-P2A_mScarlet-I3 | addgene full sequence | sequence record 385774 | Addgene NGS Result
ACTCCAAGTGTGTGGGTGAAGTCATGCATCTTTTAATCAAATCCCAAGATGTGTATAAACCACCAAACTG
CCAAAAAATGAAAACTGTCGACAAGCTCTGTCCGTTTGCTGGCAACTGCAAGGGTCTCAATCCTATTTGT
AATTATTGAATAATAAAACAATTATAAATGTCAAATTTGTTTTTTATTAACGATACAAACCAAACGCAAC
AAGAACATTTGTAGTATTATCTATAATTGAAAACGCGTAGTTATAATCGCTGAGGTAATATTTAAAATCA
TTTTCAAATGATTCACAGTTAATTTGCGACAATATAATTTTATTTTCACATAAACTAGACGCCTTGTCGT
CTTCTTCTTCGTATTCCTTCTCTTTTTCATTTTTCTCTTCATAAAAATTAACATAGTTATTATCGTATCC
ATATATGTATCTATCGTATAGAGTAAATTTTTTGTTGTCATAAATATATATGTCTTTTTTAATGGGGTGT
ATAGTACCGCTGCGCATAGTTTTTCTGTAATTTACAACAGTGCTATTTTCTGGTAGTTCTTCGGAGTGTG
TTGCTTTAATTATTAAATTTATATAATCAATGAATTTGGGATCGTCGGTTTTATACAATATGTTGCCGGC
ATAGTACGCAGCTTCTTCTAGTTCAATTACACCATTTTTTAGCAGCACCGGATTAACATAACTTTCCAAA
ATGTTGTACGAACCGTTAAACAAAAACAGTTCACCTCCCTTTTCTATACTATTGTCTGCGAGCAGTTGTT
TGTTGTTAAAAATAACAGCCATTGTAATGAGACGCACAAACTAATATCACAAACTGGAAATGTCTATCAA
TATATAGTTGCTGATGGCCGGCCTATTAATAGTAATCAATTACGGGGTCATTAGTTCATAGCCCATATAT
GGAGTTCCGCGTTACATAACTTACGGTAAATGGCCCGCCTGGCTGACCGCCCAACGACCCCCGCCCATTG
ACGTCAATAATGACGTATGTTCCCATAGTAACGCCAATAGGGACTTTCCATTGACGTCAATGGGTGGAGT
ATTTACGGTAAACTGCCCACTTGGCAGTACATCAAGTGTATCATATGCCAAGTCCGCCCCCTATTGACGT
CAATGACGGTAAATGGCCCGCCTGGCATTATGCCCAGTACATGACCTTACGGGACTTTCCTACTTGGCAG
TACATCTACGTATTAGTCATCGCTATTACCATGCTGATGCGGTTTTGGCAGTACACCAATGGGCGTGGAT
AGCGGTTTGACTCACGGGGATTTCCAAGTCTCCACCCCATTGACGTCAATGGGAGTTTGTTTTGGCACCA
AAATCAACGGGACTTTCCAAAATGTCGTAATAACCCCGCCCCGTTGACGCAAATGGGCGGTAGGCGTGTA
CGGTGGGAGGTCTATATAAGCAGACGTCGTTTAGTGAACCGTCAGATCACTAGATGCTTTATTGCGGTAG
TTTATCACAGTTAAATTGCTAACGCCAGTCTCGAACTTAACGTGCAGAAGTTGGTCGTGAGGCACTGGGC
AGGTAAGTATCGGGCCCTTTGTGCGGGGGGAGCGGCTCGGGGCTGTCCGCGGGGGGACGGCTGCCTTCGG
GGGGGACGGGGCAGGGCGGGGTTCGGCTTCTGGCGTGTGACCGGCGGCTCTAGAGCCTCTGCTAACCATG
TTCATGCCTTCTTCTTTTTCCTACAGCTCCTGGGCAACGTGCTGGTTATTGTGCTGTCTCATCATTTTGG
CAAAGAATTGGATCGGACCGAAATCACCACAATTCAGCAAATTGTGAACATCATCACGTTCATCTTTCCC
TGGTTGCCAAAGGCCCATTTTCCTGTCAGTAACGAGAAGGTCGCGAATTCAGGCGCTTTTTAGACTGGTC
GTAGGGAGACCACAACGGTTTCCCTCTAGAAATAATTTTGTTTAACTATAAGAAGGAGATATACCATGCG
GGGTTCTCATCATCACCACCATCACAGCAGCGGCCTGGTGCCGCGCGGCAGCTCGCTAGCGCTGCCGGTC
GCCACCATGGTGAGCAAGGGCGAGGAGCTGTTCACCGGGGTGGTGCCCATCCTGGTCGAGCTGGACGGCG
ACGTAAACGGCCACAAGTTCAGCGTGTCCGGCGAGGGCGAGGGCGATGCCACCTACGGCAAGCTGACCCT
GAAGTTCATCTGCACCACCGGCAAGCTGCCCGTGCCCTGGCCCACCCTCGTGACCACCCTGTCCTGGGGC
GTGCAGTGCTTCGCCCGCTACCCCGACCACATGAAGCAGCACGACTTCTTCAAGTCCGCCATGCCCGAAG
GCTACGTCCAGGAGCGCACCATCTTCTTCAAGGACGACGGCAACTACAAGACCCGCGCCGAGGTGAAGTT
CGAGGGCGACACCCTGGTGAACCGCATCGAGCTGAAGGGCATCGACTTCAAGGAGGACGGCAACATCCTG
GGGCACAAGCTGGAGTACAACTACTTTAGCGACAACGTCTATATCACCGCCGACAAGCAGAAGAACGGCA
TCAAGGCCAACTTCAAGATCCGCCACAACATCGAGGACGGCGGCGTGCAGCTCGCCGACCACTACCAGCA
GAACACCCCCATCGGCGACGGCCCCGTGCTGCTGCCCGACAACCACTACCTGAGCACCCAGTCCAAGCTG
AGCAAAGACCCCAACGAGAAGCGCGATCACATGGTCCTGCTGGAGTTCGTGACCGCCGCCGGGATCACTC
TCGGCATGGACGAGCTCTACAAGTCGACCAGATCTCTGGCCGAGGCGGCAGCTAAGGAGGCCGCGGCGAA
GGAGGCAGCCGCGAAAGAAGCAGCCGCAAAGGAAGCGGCCGCCAAGGCTGCTGCAAGATCTCTCGGATCG
GGTGCTACTAACTTCAGCCTGCTGAAGCAGGCTGGAGACGTGGAGGAGAACCCTGGACCTTCGCTAGCGC
TACCGGTCGCCACCATGGATAGCACCGAGGCAGTGATCAAGGAGTTCATGCGGTTCAAGGTGCACATGGA
GGGCTCCATGAACGGCCACGAGTTCGAGATCGAGGGCGAGGGCGAGGGCCGCCCCTACGAGGGCACCCAG
ACCGCCAAGCTGAAGGTGACCAAGGGTGGCCCCCTGCCCTTCTCCTGGGACATCCTGTCCCCTCAGTTCA
TGTACGGCTCCAGGGCCTTCATCAAGCACCCCGCCGACATCCCCGACTACTGGAAGCAGTCCTTCCCCGA
GGGCTTCAAGTGGGAGCGCGTGATGATCTTCGAGGACGGCGGCACCGTGTCCGTGACCCAGGACACCTCC
CTGGAGGACGGCACCCTGATCTACAAGGTGAAGCTCCGCGGCGGCAACTTCCCTCCTGACGGCCCCGTAA
TGCAGAAGAGGACAATGGGCTGGGAAGCATCCACCGAGCGGTTGTACCCCGAGGACGTCGTGCTGAAGGG
CGACATTAAGATGGCCCTGCGCCTGAAGGACGGCGGCCGCTACCTGGCGGACTTCAAGACCACCTACAAG
GCCAAGAAGCCCGTGCAGATGCCCGGCGCCTTCAACATCGACCGCAAGTTGGACATCACCTCCCACAACG
AGGACTACACCGTGGTGGAACAGTACGAACGCTCCGTGGCCCGCCACTCCACCGGCGGCTCCGGTGGCTC
CTTGTACAAGTAAGTGATTAACCTCAGGTGCAGGCTGCCTATCAGAAGGTGGTGGCTGGTGTGGCCAATG
CCCTGGCTCACAAATACCACTGAGATCGATCTTTTTCCCTCTGCCAAAAATTATGGGGACATCATGAAGC
CCCTTGAGCATCTGACTTCTGGCTAATAAAGGAAATTTATTTTCATTGCAATAGTGTGTTGGAATTTTTT
GTGTCTCTCACTCGGAAGGACATATGGGAGGGCAAATCATTTAAAACATCAGAATGAGTATTTGGTTTAG
AGTTTGGCAACATATGCCCATATGTAACTAGCATAACCCCTTGGGGCCTCTAAACGGGTCTTGAGGGGTT
TTTTGCTGAAAGCATGCGGAGGAAATTCTCCTTGAAGTTTCCCTGGTGTTCAAAGTAAAGGAGTTTGCAC
CAGACGCACCTCTGTTCACTGGTCCGGCGTATTAAAACACGATACATTGTTATTAGTACATTTATTAAGC
GCTAGATTCTGTGCGTTGTTGATTTACAGACAATTGTTGTACGTATTTTAATAATTCATTAAATTTATAA
TCTTTAGGGTGGTATGTTAGAGCGAAAATCAAATGATTTTCAGCGTCTTTATATCTGAATTTAAATATTA
AATCCTCAATAGATTTGTAAAATAGGTTTCGATTAGTTTCAAACAAGGGTTGTTTTTCCGAACCGATGGC
TGGACTATCTAATGGATTTTCGCTCAACGCCACAAAACTTGCCAAATCTTGTAGCAGCAATCTAGCTTTG
TCGATATTCGTTTGTGTTTTGTTTTGTAATAAAGGTTCGACGTCGTTCAAAATATTATGCGCTTTTGTAT
TTCTTTCATCACTGTCGTTAGTATACAATTGACTCGACGTAAACACGTTAAATAGAGCTTGGACATATTT
AACATCGGGCGTGTTAGCTTTATTAGGCCGATTATCGTCGTCGTCCCAACCCTCGTCGTTAGAAGTTGCT
TCCGAAGACGATTTTGCCATAGCCACACGACGCCTATTAATTGTGTCGGCTAACACGTCCGCGATCAAAT
TTGTAGTTGAGCTTTTTGGAATTGCGATCGCATAACTTCGTATAGCATACATTATACGAAGTTATAAGCT
CGGAACGCTGCGCTCGGTCGTTCGGCTGCGGCGAGCGGTATCAGCTCACTCAAAGGCGGTAATACGGTTA
TCCACAGAATCAGGGGATAACGCAGGAAAGAACATGTGAGCAAAAGGCCAGCAAAAGGCCAGGAACCGTA
AAAAGGCCGCGTTGCTGGCGTTTTTCCATAGGCTCCGCCCCCTGACGAGCATCACAAAAATCGACGCTCA
AGTCAGAGGTGGCGAAACCCGACAGGACTATAAAGATACCAGGCGTTTCCCCCTGGAAGCTCCCTCGTGC
GCTCTCCTGTTCCGACCCTGCCGCTTACCGGATACCTGTCCGCCTTTCTCCCTTCGGGAAGCGTGGCGCT
TTCTCATAGCTCACGCTGTAGGTATCTCAGTTCGGTGTAGGTCGTTCGCTCCAAGCTGGGCTGTGTGCAC
GAACCCCCCGTTCAGCCCGACCGCTGCGCCTTATCCGGTAACTATCGTCTTGAGTCCAACCCGGTAAGAC
ACGACTTATCGCCACTGGCAGCAGCCACTGGTAACAGGATTAGCAGAGCGAGGTATGTAGGCGGTGCTAC
AGAGTTCTTGAAGTGGTGGCCTAACTACGGCTACACTAGAAGAACAGTATTTGGTATCTGCGCTCTGCTG
AAGCCAGTTACCTTCGGAAAAAGAGTTGGTAGCTCTTGATCCGGCAAACAAACCACCGCTGGTAGCGGTG
GTTTTTTTGTTTGCAAGCAGCAGATTACGCGCAGAAAAAAAGGATCTCAAGAAGATCCTTTGTTAGAAAA
ACTCATCGAGCATCAAGTGAAACTGCAATTTATTCATATCAGGATTATCAATACCATATTTTTGAAAAAG
CCGTTTCTGTAATGAAGGAGAAAACTCACCGAGGCAGTTCCATAGGATGGCAAGATCCTGGTATCGGTCT
GCGATTCCGACTCGTCCAACATCAATACAACCTATTAATTTCCCCTCGTCAAAAATAAGGTTATCAAGTG
AGAAATCACCATGAGTGACGACTGAATCCGGTGAGAATGGCAAAAGCTTATGCATTTCTTTCCAGACTTG
TTCAACAGGCCAGCCATTACGCTCGTCATCAAAATCACTCGCACCAACCAAACCGTTATTCATTCGTGAT
TGCGCCTGAGCGAGACGAAATACGCGATCGCCGTTAAAAGGACAATTACAAACAGGAATCGAATGCAACC
GGCGCAGGAACACTGCCAGCGCATCAACAATATTTTCACCTGAATCAGGATATTCTTCTAATACCTGGAA
TGCTGTTTTCCCTGGGATCGCAGTGGTGAGTAACCATGCATCATCAGGAGTACGGATAAAATGCTTGATG
GTCGGAAGAGGCATAAATTCCGTCAGCCAGTTTAGCCTGACCATCTCATCTGTAACATCATTGGCAACGC
TACCTTTGCCATGTTTCAGAAACAACTCTGGCGCATCGGGCTTCCCATACAATCGATAGATTGTCGCACC
TGATTGCCCGACATTATCGCGAGCCCATTTATACCCATATAAATCAGCATCCATGTTGGAATTTAATCGC
GGCCTCGAGCAAGACGTTTCCCGTTGAATATGGCTCATACTCTTCCTTTTTCAATATTATTGAAGCATTT
ATCAGGGTTATTGTCTCATGTCCGCGCGTTTCCTGCATCTTTTAATCAAATCCCAAGATGTGTATAAACG
CGCCGGTATGTATAGGAAGAGGTTTATACTAAACTGTTACATTGCAAACGTGGTTTCGTGTGCCAAGTGT
GAAAACCGATGTTTAATCAAGGCTCTGACGCATTTCTACAACCACG
